>Addgene plasmid #139745 | pCO708 | addgene full sequence | sequence record 292701 | Addgene NGS Result
GGTCTCAAATGACGCTCCAATCACAGACTGCTAAAGACTGCCTTGCATTAGATGGCGCTTTAACGCTGGT
GCAATGCGAGGCCATCGCTACACATAGGTCCCGAATAAGCGTCACTCCTGCCCTCAGAGAGAGATGTGCA
AGGGCTCACGCCCGTCTGGAACACGCCATCGCCGAGCAAAGACATATATACGGCATAACCACTGGGTTTG
GCCCGCTTGCAAATCGACTGATTGGAGCAGATCAAGGCGCAGAACTCCAACAAAACCTTATTTACCACCT
TGCCACGGGGGTTGGGCCAAAATTGAGTTGGGCTGAGGCAAGGGCCCTGATGTTGGCCAGGCTGAACTCA
ATTCTCCAGGGAGCTTCAGGGGCTTCCCCAGAGACAATCGATCGTATCGTAGCAGTACTCAACGCTGGAT
TTGCCCCCGAGGTTCCGGCTCAAGGAACTGTCGGCGCAAGCGGTGACCTGACCCCGCTCGCACACATGGT
GCTCGCTCTGCAGGGCCGAGGTCGTATGATTGACCCAAGTGGCCGTGTTCAAGAGGCCGGAGCCGTCATG
GATCGTCTGTGCGGTGGGCCCCTGACCCTGGCTGCCAGGGACGGACTGGCACTGGTAAACGGAACTTCCG
CTATGACGGCCATTGCCGCCCTCACCGGTGTAGAAGCTGCCAGAGCCATAGATGCTGCTTTAAGGCACTC
CGCTGTACTTATGGAAGTACTTAGCGGACACGCAGAGGCATGGCATCCTGCCTTTGCAGAGCTTCGTCCT
CATCCAGGTCAATTGAGAGCCACAGAGCGTCTTGCACAAGCCTTAGATGGCGCCGGTAGAGTGTGTAGGA
CCTTAACTGCTGCAAGACGTCTTACCGCCGCCGACCTGAGGCCCGAGGACCATCCCGCACAGGATGCCTA
CTCATTGAGAGTAGTTCCGCAATTAGTAGGGGCAGTCTGGGACACACTTGATTGGCATGACAGGGTAGTC
ACGTGCGAGTTAAACAGCGTCACAGATAACCCTATATTTCCTGAGGGCTGCGCTGTGCCTGCTCTCCATG
GCGGGAACTTTATGGGTGTACATGTCGCACTCGCTTCTGATGCACTGAACGCTGCATTGGTAACTCTGGC
TGGTTTAGTTGAGAGGCAGATCGCAAGACTGACAGACGAGAAGTTGAATAAGGGCTTACCAGCATTCCTC
CACGGAGGACAGGCTGGATTACAAAGTGGGTTCATGGGGGCCCAAGTCACCGCTACTGCTTTGCTCGCCG
AAATGCGAGCTAACGCTACCCCTGTCTCAGTACAGTCTCTTTCAACAAATGGCGCAAACCAGGACGTTGT
GTCCATGGGTACGATTGCAGCCAGGCGAGCACGAGCACAATTGTTACCGCTGTCACAGATTCAGGCTATT
TTGGCATTAGCTTTGGCACAAGCTATGGATTTGTTAGACGATCCGGAAGGACAAGCAGGCTGGTCACTCA
CTGCCAGGGACCTCAGGGACCGAATCAGGGCTGTAAGTCCCGGATTACGTGCCGATAGGCCACTTGCCGG
GCACATTGAGGCAGTCGCACAAGGACTTCGTCATCCATCTGCCGCTGCCGACCCTCCGGCTAGTGGTTGA
GCTTTGAGACCACGAAGTGGCTCTTCAGTGGACGAAAGGGCCTCGTGATACGCCTATTTTTATAGGTTAA
TGTCATGATAATAATGGTTTCTTAGACGTCAGGTGGCACTTTTCGGGGAAATGTGCGCGGAACCCCTATT
TGTTTATTTTTCTAAATACATTCAAATATGTATCCGCTCATGAGACAATAACCCTGATAAATGCTTCAAT
AATATTGAAAAAGGAAGAGTATGCGCTCACGCAACTGGTCCAGAACCTTGACCGAACGCAGCGGTGGTAA
CGGCGCAGTGGCGGTTTTCATGGCTTGTTATGACTGTTTTTTTTTGGGGTACAGTCTATGCCTCGGGCAT
CCAAGCAGCAAGCGCGTTACGCCGTGGGTCGATGTTTGATGTTATGGAGCAGCAACGATGTTACGCAGCA
GGGCAGTCGCCCTAAAACAAAGTTAAACATCATGAGGGAAGCGGTGATCGCCGAAGTATCGACTCAACTA
TCAGAGGTAGTTGGCGTCATCGAGCGCCATCTCGAACCGACGTTGCTGGCCGTACATTTGTACGGCTCCG
CAGTGGATGGCGGCCTGAAGCCACACAGCGATATTGATTTGCTGGTTACGGTGACCGTAAGGCTTGATGA
AACAACGCGGCGAGCTTTGATCAACGACCTTTTGGAAACTTCGGCTTCCCCTGGAGAGAGCGAGATTCTC
CGCGCTGTAGAAGTCACCATTGTTGTGCACGACGACATCATTCCGTGGCGTTATCCAGCTAAGCGCGAAC
TGCAATTTGGAGAATGGCAGCGCAATGACATTCTTGCAGGTATCTTCGAGCCAGCCACGATCGACATTGA
TCTGGCTATCTTGCTGACAAAAGCAAGAGAACATAGCGTTGCCTTGGTAGGTCCAGCGGCGGAGGAACTC
TTTGATCCGGTTCCTGAACAGGATCTATTTGAGGCGCTAAATGAAACCTTAACGCTATGGAACTCGCCGC
CCGACTGGGCTGGCGATGAGCGAAATGTAGTGCTTACGTTGTCCCGCATTTGGTACAGCGCAGTAACCGG
CAAAATCGCGCCGAAGGATGTCGCTGCCGACTGGGCAATGGAGCGCCTGCCGGCCCAGTATCAGCCCGTC
ATACTTGAAGCTAGACAGGCTTATCTTGGACAAGAAGAAGATCGCTTGGCCTCGCGCGCAGATCAGTTGG
AAGAATTTGTCCATTACGTAAAAGGCGAGATCACCAAGGTAGTCGGCAAATAACTGTCAGACCAAGTTTA
CTCATATATACTTTAGATTGATTTAAAACTTCATTTTTAATTTAAAAGGATCTAGGTGAAGATCCTTTTT
GATAATCTCATGACCAAAATCCCTTAACGTGAGTTTTCGTTCCACTGAGCGTCAGACCCCGTAGAAAAGA
TCAAAGGATCTTCTTGAGATCCTTTTTTTCTGCGCGTAATCTGCTGCTTGCAAACAAAAAAACCACCGCT
ACCAGCGGTGGTTTGTTTGCCGGATCAAGAGCTACCAACTCTTTTTCCGAAGGTAACTGGCTTCAGCAGA
GCGCAGATACCAAATACTGTTCTTCTAGTGTAGCCGTAGTTAGGCCACCACTTCAAGAACTCTGTAGCAC
CGCCTACATACCTCGCTCTGCTAATCCTGTTACCAGTGGCTGCTGCCAGTGGCGATAAGTCGTGTCTTAC
CGGGTTGGACTCAAGACGATAGTTACCGGATAAGGCGCAGCGGTCGGGCTGAACGGGGGGTTCGTGCACA
CAGCCCAGCTTGGAGCGAACGACCTACACCGAACTGAGATACCTACAGCGTGAGCTATGAGAAAGCGCCA
CGCTTCCCGAAGGGAGAAAGGCGGACAGGTATCCGGTAAGCGGCAGGGTCGGAACAGGAGAGCGCACGAG
GGAGCTTCCAGGGGGAAACGCCTGGTATCTTTATAGTCCTGTCGGGTTTCGCCACCTCTGACTTGAGCGT
CGATTTTTGTGATGCTCGTCAGGGGGGCGGAGCCTATGGAAAAACGCCAGCAACGCGGCCTTTTTACGGT
TCCTGGCCTTTTGCTGGCCTTTTGCTCACATGTTCTTTCCTGCGTTATCCCCTGATTCTGTGGATAACCG
TATTACCGCCTTTGAGTGAGCTGATACCGCTCGCCGCAGCCGAACGACCGAGCGCAGCGAGTCAGTGAGC
GAGGAAGCGGAAGAGCGCCCAATACGCAAACCGCCTCTCCCCGCGCGTTGGCCGATTCATTAATCACTCT
GT
Features (pLannotate 1.2.2; 7 found; start..end, strand, type, name):
     33..1580    +  CDS            hutH: TALY_RHOS4 - Experimental evidence at protein level: Swiss-Prot protein existence level 1. Catalyzes the non-oxidative deamination of L-tyrosine. Has very low phenylalanine ammonia-lyase activity (in vitro). From Rhodobacter sphaeroides (strain ATCC 17023 / DSM 158 / JCM 6121 / NBRC 12203 / NCIMB 8253 / ATH 2.4.1.) (Cereibacter sphaeroides).
   1736..1840    +  promoter       AmpR promoter: bla
   1831..1911    -  CDS            int (fragment): INT2_ECOLX - Protein inferred from homology: Swiss-Prot protein existence level 3. Putative integrase believed to be involved in the insertion of antibiotic resistance genes into plasmids and transposons. From Escherichia coli.
   1999..2055    +  CDS            GmR (fragment): gentamycin acetyltransferase; aacC1; confers resistance to gentamycin
   2062..2850    +  CDS            aadA: S3AD_ECOLX - Experimental evidence at protein level: Swiss-Prot protein existence level 1. Mediates bacterial resistance to the antibiotics streptomycin and spectinomycin. From Escherichia coli.
   3024..3612    +  rep_origin     ori: high-copy-number ColE1/pMB1/pBR322/pUC origin of replication
   3795..3844    +  CDS            lacI (fragment): lac repressor; lacI; The lac repressor binds to the lac operator to inhibit transcription in E. coli. This inhibition can be relieved by adding lactose or isopropyl-β-D-thiogalactopyranoside (IPTG).
