[The description below was written by a language model from this plasmid's Addgene catalogue record and pLannotate feature annotations shown in this document.]
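Description:
pCO708 is a MoClo Level 0 component plasmid built on the pICH41308 backbone, a small (about 3.9 kb) high-copy bacterial cloning vector intended to hold a single standardized part for Golden Gate assembly. It is propagated in E. coli from a ColE1/pUC-type origin and selected with spectinomycin through the aadA adenylyltransferase gene, which sits downstream of a bla-type promoter. Short annotated fragments of an integrase, a gentamicin acetyltransferase and lacI appear to be backbone remnants rather than functional genes.

The catalogue entry is internally inconsistent about the payload. The purpose line calls it the hpaC component of a caffeic acid biosynthesis pathway, whereas the insert field names TAL from Rhodobacter capsulatus. The feature table supports the latter: the only substantial non-backbone feature is an open reading frame of roughly 1.5 kb whose best match is a tyrosine ammonia-lyase (the closest database hit being the Rhodobacter sphaeroides enzyme), which deaminates L-tyrosine non-oxidatively to give p-coumaric acid, the first step toward caffeic acid. No hpaC-like sequence is annotated. The insert was synthesized and cloned through BbsI sites that were destroyed in the process, and it carries no promoter, as expected for a coding-sequence part that cannot drive expression by itself.

In use, the coding sequence would be released by Type IIS digestion and combined with promoter and terminator modules into higher-level transcription units. The associated work concerns building customizable auto-luminescent, luciferase-based reporters in plants, where caffeic acid supply feeds the luminescence pathway.
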