Addgene plasmid #139745: pCO708
Purpose: Individual component of Caffeic Acid biosynthesis pathway, hpaC
Depositing lab: Daniel Voytas. Depositing organization: University of Minnesota. Publication: Building customizable auto-luminescent luciferase-based reporters in plants. Khakhar A, Starker CG, Chamness JC, Lee N, Stokke S, Wang C, Swanson R, Rizvi F, Imaizumi T, Voytas DF. Elife. 2020 Mar 25;9. pii: 52786. doi: 10.7554/eLife.52786. PubMed 32209230.
Backbone
  Vector backbone: pICH41308
  Vector type: MoClo Level 0 component
Growth in bacteria
  Bacterial resistance: Spectinomycin, 50 μg/mL
  Growth temperature: 37°C
  Growth strain: DH5alpha
  Copy number: High Copy
Gene/Insert
  Gene/Insert name: TAL
  Species: Rhodobacter capsulatus
  Promoter: none
  Cloning method: Restriction Enzyme; 5′ cloning site BbsI (destroyed during cloning); 3′ cloning site BbsI (destroyed during cloning)
Resource information
  A portion of this plasmid was derived from a plasmid made by: synthesized
Terms and licenses: Academic/Nonprofit Terms; Industry Terms: Not Available to Industry
How to cite: pCO708 was a gift from Daniel Voytas (Addgene plasmid # 139745 ; http://n2t.net/addgene:139745 ; RRID:Addgene_139745)
